Addgene plasmid #44172: pEIAV-SIN6.1 CZW
Depositing lab: John Olsen. Depositing organization: University of North Carolina at Chapel Hill. Publication: Influenza M2 envelope protein augments avian influenza hemagglutinin pseudotyping of lentiviral vectors. McKay T, Patel M, Pickles RJ, Johnson LG, Olsen JC. Gene Ther. 2006 Apr;13(8):715-24. 10.1038/sj.gt.3302715 PubMed 16397505.
Backbone
  Vector backbone: pCI
  Backbone manufacturer: Promega Corporation
  Backbone size w/o insert (bp): 2700
  Total vector size (bp): 9715
  Vector type: Lentiviral
Growth in bacteria
  Bacterial resistance: Ampicillin, 100 μg/mL
  Growth temperature: 37°C
  Growth strain: Stbl3
  Copy number: High Copy
Gene/Insert
  Gene/Insert name: LacZ (alt name: beta-galactosidase)
  Species: E. coli
  Insert size (bp): 3100
  GenBank ID: NC_000913.2
  Entrez Gene: lacZ (a.k.a. b0344, ECK0341)
  Promoter: CMV
  Cloning method: Restriction Enzyme; 5′ cloning site NotI (not destroyed); 3′ cloning site NotI (not destroyed)
  Sequencing primers: 5′ unknown; 3′ unknown
Terms and licenses: Academic/Nonprofit Terms; Industry Terms: Not Available to Industry
How to cite: pEIAV-SIN6.1 CZW was a gift from John Olsen (Addgene plasmid # 44172 ; http://n2t.net/addgene:44172 ; RRID:Addgene_44172)
