[The description below was written by a language model from this plasmid's Addgene catalogue record and pLannotate feature annotations shown in this document.]
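Description:
pEIAV-SIN6.1 CZW is a lentiviral gene-transfer vector derived from equine infectious anemia virus (EIAV), built on the Promega pCI plasmid backbone and totalling about 9.7 kb. It is maintained in E. coli as a high-copy plasmid through a ColE1/pUC-type origin with ampicillin selection (AmpR under its own bla promoter). The backbone also carries an f1 phage origin and small remnants of bom, rop and lacZα. The record lists a recombination-deficient strain (Stbl3) for growth, as is common for plasmids with retroviral repeats.

The feature table shows a CMV enhancer/promoter at the 5′ end, a position consistent with driving the vector genomic RNA in producer cells. This is followed by short fragments of EIAV tat, gag, pol and env. None of these is a complete coding region. They presumably supply cis-acting sequences such as the packaging signal, although the annotation does not label these functions and does not mark the LTRs. "SIN" in the name suggests a self-inactivating design, but the record does not spell this out.

Downstream lies an internal cassette that appears to match the "CZW" in the name. It consists of a second CMV enhancer/promoter, the full-length E. coli lacZ gene encoding β-galactosidase (cloned between NotI sites, with a short trailing lacY fragment), and the woodchuck hepatitis virus posttranscriptional regulatory element (WPRE), which boosts transcript expression.

Because viral proteins are absent, particle production requires separate packaging and envelope plasmids. The associated publication concerns pseudotyping lentiviral vectors with avian influenza hemagglutinin, so the construct likely serves as a β-galactosidase reporter vector for scoring transduction efficiency.
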