Features (pLannotate 1.2.2; 19 found; start..end, strand, type, name):
    148..525     +  enhancer       CMV enhancer: human cytomegalovirus immediate early enhancer
    527..726     +  promoter       CMV promoter: human cytomegalovirus (CMV) immediate early promoter
    909..1004    +  CDS            tat (fragment): TAT_EIAVC - Experimental evidence at protein level: Swiss-Prot protein existence level 1. Nuclear transcriptional activator of viral gene expression, that is essential for viral transcription from the LTR promoter and replication. Acts as a sequence-specific molecular adapter, directing components of the cellular transcription machinery to the viral RNA to enhance transcription by the RNA polymerase II (RNA pol II) complex, thereby increasing the level of full-length transcripts. Tat associates with the CCNT1/cyclin-T1 component of the P-TEFb complex (CDK9 and CCNT1), which promotes RNA chain
   1004..1201    +  CDS            gag (fragment): GAG_EIAV9 - Experimental evidence at protein level: Swiss-Prot protein existence level 1. p9 plays a role in budding of the assembled particle by interacting with PDCD6IP/AIP1. From Equine infectious anemia virus (isolate 1369) (EIAV).
   1209..1577    +  CDS            pol (fragment): POL_EIAV9 - Experimental evidence at protein level: Swiss-Prot protein existence level 1. During replicative cycle of retroviruses, the reverse- transcribed viral DNA is integrated into the host chromosome by the viral integrase enzyme. RNase H activity is associated with the reverse transcriptase. From Equine infectious anemia virus (isolate 1369) (EIAV).
   1630..1854    +  CDS            env (fragment): ENV_EIAVC - Experimental evidence at protein level: Swiss-Prot protein existence level 1. The transmembrane protein (TM) acts as a class I viral fusion protein. Under the current model, the protein has at least 3 conformational states: pre-fusion native state, pre-hairpin intermediate state, and post-fusion hairpin state. During viral and target cell membrane fusion, the coiled coil regions (heptad repeats) assume a trimer-of-hairpins structure, positioning the fusion peptide in close proximity to the C-terminal region of the ectodomain. The formation of this structure appears to drive apposit
   1864..2167    +  enhancer       CMV enhancer: human cytomegalovirus immediate early enhancer
   2168..2371    +  promoter       CMV promoter: human cytomegalovirus (CMV) immediate early promoter
   2628..5675    +  CDS            lacZ: β-galactosidase; lacZ
   5727..5942    +  CDS            lacY (fragment): LACY_ECOLI - Experimental evidence at protein level: Swiss-Prot protein existence level 1. Responsible for transport of beta-galactosides into the cell, with the concomitant import of a proton (symport system). Can transport lactose, melibiose, lactulose or the analog methyl-1-thio-beta,D- galactopyranoside (TMG), but not sucrose or fructose (PubMed:1848449, PubMed:18177889, PubMed:22106930). The substrate specificity is directed toward the galactopyranosyl moiety of the substrate (PubMed:22106930). From Escherichia coli (strain K12).
   5951..6019    +  CDS            S (fragment): HBSAG_WHV6 - Experimental evidence at transcript level: Swiss-Prot protein existence level 2. The middle envelope protein plays an important role in the budding of the virion. It is involved in the induction of budding in a nucleocapsid independent way. In this process the majority of envelope proteins bud to form subviral lipoprotein particles of 22 nm of diameter that do not contain a nucleocapsid (By similarity). From Woodchuck hepatitis B virus (isolate w64/pWS23) (WHV).
   6151..6739    +  misc_feature   WPRE: woodchuck hepatitis virus posttranscriptional regulatory element
   7065..7132    +  CDS            lacZα (fragment): LacZα fragment of β-galactosidase; lacZ fragment
   7136..7591    +  rep_origin     f1 ori (sequence partly withheld): f1 bacteriophage origin of replication; arrow indicates direction of (+) strand synthesis
   7594..7693    -  misc_feature   bom (fragment): basis of mobility region from pBR322
   7795..7830    -  CDS            rop (fragment): Rop protein, which maintains plasmids at low copy number; rop
   7925..8029    +  promoter       AmpR promoter: bla
   8030..8890    +  CDS            AmpR: β-lactamase; bla; confers resistance to ampicillin, carbenicillin, and related antibiotics
   9061..9649    +  rep_origin     ori: high-copy-number ColE1/pMB1/pBR322/pUC origin of replication
>Addgene plasmid #44172 | pEIAV-SIN6.1 CZW | depositor full sequence | sequence record 59860 | pEIAV-SIN6.1 CZW sequence 9714 bps
ACAGATCTTCAATATTGGCCATTAGCCATATTATTCATTGGTTATATAGCATAAATCAATATTGGCTATT
GGCCATTGCATACGTTGTATCTATATCATAATATGTACATTTATATTGGCTCATGTCCAATATGACCGCC
ATGTTGGCATTGATTATTGACTAGTTATTAATAGTAATCAATTACGGGGTCATTAGTTCATAGCCCATAT
ATGGAGTTCCGCGTTACATAACTTACGGTAAATGGCCCGCCTGGCTGACCGCCCAACGACCCCCGCCCAT
TGACGTCAATAATGACGTATGTTCCCATAGTAACGCCAATAGGGACTTTCCATTGACGTCAATGGGTGGA
GTATTTACGGTAAACTGCCCACTTGGCAGTACATCAAGTGTATCATATGCCAAGTCCGCCCCCTATTGAC
GTCAATGACGGTAAATGGCCCGCCTGGCATTATGCCCAGTACATGACCTTACGGGACTTTCCTACTTGGC
AGTACATCTACGTATTAGTCATCGCTATTACCATGGTGATGCGGTTTTGGCAGTACACCAATGGGCGTGG
ATAGCGGTTTGACTCACGGGGATTTCCAAGTCTCCACCCCATTGACGTCAATGGGAGTTTGTTTTGGCAC
CAAAATCAACGGGACTTTCCAAAATGTCGTAATAACCCCGCCCCGTTGACGCAAATGGGCGGTAGGCGTG
TACGGTGGGAGGTCTATATAAGCAGAGCTCGTTTAGTGAACCGGGCACTCAGATTCTGCGGTCTGAGTCC
CTTCTCTGCTGGGCTGAAAAGGCCTTTGTAATAAATATAATTCTCTACTCAGTCCCTGTCTCTAGTTTGT
CTGTTCGAGATCCTACAGTTGGCGCCCGAACAGGGACCTGAGAGGGGCGCAGACCCTACCTGTTGAACCT
GGCTGATCGTAGGATCCCCGGGACAGCAGAGGAGAACTTACAGAAGTCTTCTGGAGGTGTTCCTGGCCAG
AACACAGGAGGACAGGTAAGTAGGGAGACCCTTTGACATGGAGCAAGGCGCTCAAGAAGTTAGAGAAGGT
GACGGTACAAGGGTCTCAGAAATTAACTACTGGTAACTGTAATTGGGCGCTAAGTCTAGTAGACTTATTT
CATGATACCAACTTTGTAAAAGAAAAGGACTGGCAGCTGAGGGATGTCATTCCATTGCTGGAAGATGTAA
CTCAGACGCTGGAATTCGGGTATTGTAGAAAGGGCAAATAGGACCTTGAAAGAGAAGATTCAAAGTCATA
GAGACAACACTCAAACACTGGAGGCAGCTTTACAACTTGCTCTCATTACTTGTAACAAAGGGAGGGAAAG
TATGGGAGGACAGACACCATGGGAAGTATTTATCACTAATCAAGCACAAGTAATACATGAGAAACTTTTA
CTACAGCAAGCACAATCCTCCAAAAAATTTTGTTTTTACAAAATCCCTGGTGAACATGATTGGAAGGGAC
CTACTAGGGTGCTGTGGAAGGGTGATGGTGCAGTAGTAGTTAATGATGAAGGAAAGGGAATAATTGCTGT
ACCATTAACCAGGACTAAGTTACTAATAAAGCCAAATTGAGTATTGTTGCATGCATTTGATATATGGGAT
TATTTGGTAAAGGGGTAACATGGTCAGCATCGCATTCTATGGGGGGATCCCAGGGGGAATCTCAACCCCT
ATTACCCAACAGTCAGAAAAATCTAAGTGTGAGGAGAACACAATGTTTCAACCTTATTGTTATAATAATG
ACAGTAAGAACAGCATGGCAGAATCGAAGGAAGCAAGAGACCAAGAAATGAACCTGAAAGAAGAATCTAA
AGAAGAAAAAAGAAGAAATGACTGGTGGAAAAAAGCTGCAGGTCGTTACATAACTTACGGTAAATGGCCC
GCCTGGCTGACCGCCCAACGACCCCCGCCCATTGACGTCAATAATGACGTATGTTCCCATAGTAACGCCA
ATAGGGACTTTCCATTGACGTCAATGGGTGGAGTATTTACGGTAAACTGCCCACTTGGCAGTACATCAAG
TGTATCATATGCCAAGTACGCCCCCTATTGACGTCAATGACGGTAAATGGCCCGCCTGGCATTATGCCCA
GTACATGACCTTATGGGACTTTCCTACTTGGCAGTACATCTACGTATTAGTCATCGCTATTACCATGGTG
ATGCGGTTTTGGCAGTACATCAATGGGCGTGGATAGCGGTTTGACTCACGGGGATTTCCAAGTCTCCACC
CCATTGACGTCAATGGGAGTTTGTTTTGGCACCAAAATCAACGGGACTTTCCAAAATGTCGTAACAACTC
CGCCCCATTGACGCAAATGGGCGGTAGGCGTGTACGGTGGGAGGTCTATATAAGCAGAGCTCGTTTAGTG
AACCGTCAGATCGCCTGGAGACGCCATCCACGCTGTTTTGACCTCCATAGAAGACACCGGGACCGATCCA
GCCTCCGGACTCTAGAGTCGACCCGGGCGGCCGCAATTCCCGGGGATCGAAAGAGCCTGCTAAAGCAAAA
AAGAAGTCACCATGTCGTTTACTTTGACCAACAAGAACGTGATTTTCGTTGCCGGTCTGGGAGGCATTGG
TCTGGACACCAGCAAGGAGCTGCTCAAGCGCGATCCCGTCGTTTTACAACGTCGTGACTGGGAAAACCCT
GGCGTTACCCAACTTAATCGCCTTGCAGCACATCCCCCTTTCGCCAGCTGGCGTAATAGCGAAGAGGCCC
GCACCGATCGCCCTTCCCAACAGTTGCGCAGCCTGAATGGCGAATGGCGCTTTGCCTGGTTTCCGGCACC
AGAAGCGGTGCCGGAAAGCTGGCTGGAGTGCGATCTTCCTGAGGCCGATACTGTCGTCGTCCCCTCAAAC
TGGCAGATGCACGGTTACGATGCGCCCATCTACACCAACGTAACCTATCCCATTACGGTCAATCCGCCGT
TTGTTCCCACGGAGAATCCGACGGGTTGTTACTCGCTCACATTTAATGTTGATGAAAGCTGGCTACAGGA
AGGCCAGACGCGAATTATTTTTGATGGCGTTAACTCGGCGTTTCATCTGTGGTGCAACGGGCGCTGGGTC
GGTTACGGCCAGGACAGTCGTTTGCCGTCTGAATTTGACCTGAGCGCATTTTTACGCGCCGGAGAAAACC
GCCTCGCGGTGATGGTGCTGCGTTGGAGTGACGGCAGTTATCTGGAAGATCAGGATATGTGGCGGATGAG
CGGCATTTTCCGTGACGTCTCGTTGCTGCATAAACCGACTACACAAATCAGCGATTTCCATGTTGCCACT
CGCTTTAATGATGATTTCAGCCGCGCTGTACTGGAGGCTGAAGTTCAGATGTGCGGCGAGTTGCGTGACT
ACCTACGGGTAACAGTTTCTTTATGGCAGGGTGAAACGCAGGTCGCCAGCGGCACCGCGCCTTTCGGCGG
TGAAATTATCGATGAGCGTGGTGGTTATGCCGATCGCGTCACACTACGTCTGAACGTCGAAAACCCGAAA
CTGTGGAGCGCCGAAATCCCGAATCTCTATCGTGCGGTGGTTGAACTGCACACCGCCGACGGCACGCTGA
TTGAAGCAGAAGCCTGCGATGTCGGTTTCCGCGAGGTGCGGATTGAAAATGGTCTGCTGCTGCTGAACGG
CAAGCCGTTGCTGATTCGAGGCGTTAACCGTCACGAGCATCATCCTCTGCATGGTCAGGTCATGGATGAG
CAGACGATGGTGCAGGATATCCTGCTGATGAAGCAGAACAACTTTAACGCCGTGCGCTGTTCGCATTATC
CGAACCATCCGCTGTGGTACACGCTGTGCGACCGCTACGGCCTGTATGTGGTGGATGAAGCCAATATTGA
AACCCACGGCATGGTGCCAATGAATCGTCTGACCGATGATCCGCGCTGGCTACCGGCGATGAGCGAACGC
GTAACGCGAATGGTGCAGCGCGATCGTAATCACCCGAGTGTGATCATCTGGTCGCTGGGGAATGAATCAG
GCCACGGCGCTAATCACGACGCGCTGTATCGCTGGATCAAATCTGTCGATCCTTCCCGCCCGGTGCAGTA
TGAAGGCGGCGGAGCCGACACCACGGCCACCGATATTATTTGCCCGATGTACGCGCGCGTGGATGAAGAC
CAGCCCTTCCCGGCTGTGCCGAAATGGTCCATCAAAAAATGGCTTTCGCTACCTGGAGAGACGCGCCCGC
TGATCCTTTGCGAATACGCCCACGCGATGGGTAACAGTCTTGGCGGTTTCGCTAAATACTGGCAGGCGTT
TCGTCAGTATCCCCGTTTACAGGGCGGCTTCGTCTGGGACTGGGTGGATCAGTCGCTGATTAAATATGAT
GAAAACGGCAACCCGTGGTCGGCTTACGGCGGTGATTTTGGCGATACGCCGAACGATCGCCAGTTCTGTA
TGAACGGTCTGGTCTTTGCCGACCGCACGCCGCATCCAGCGCTGACGGAAGCAAAACACCAGCAGCAGTT
TTTCCAGTTCCGTTTATCCGGGCAAACCATCGAAGTGACCAGCGAATACCTGTTCCGTCATAGCGATAAC
GAGCTCCTGCACTGGATGGTGGCGCTGGATGGTAAGCCGCTGGCAAGCGGTGAAGTGCCTCTGGATGTCG
CTCCACAAGGTAAACAGTTGATTGAACTGCCTGAACTACCGCAGCCGGAGAGCGCCGGGCAACTCTGGCT
CACAGTACGCGTAGTGCAACCGAACGCGACCGCATGGTCAGAAGCCGGGCACATCAGCGCCTGGCAGCAG
TGGCGTCTGGCGGAAAACCTCAGTGTGACGCTCCCCGCCGCGTCCCACGCCATCCCGCATCTGACCACCA
GCGAAATGGATTTTTGCATCGAGCTGGGTAATAAGCGTTGGCAATTTAACCGCCAGTCAGGCTTTCTTTC
ACAGATGTGGATTGGCGATAAAAAACAACTGCTGACGCCGCTGCGCGATCAGTTCACCCGTGCACCGCTG
GATAACGACATTGGCGTAAGTGAAGCGACCCGCATTGACCCTAACGCCTGGGTCGAACGCTGGAAGGCGG
CGGGCCATTACCAGGCCGAAGCAGCGTTGTTGCAGTGCACGGCAGATACACTTGCTGATGCGGTGCTGAT
TACGACCGCTCACGCGTGGCAGCATCAGGGGAAAACCTTATTTATCAGCCGGAAAACCTACCGGATTGAT
GGTAGTGGTCAAATGGCGATTACCGTTGATGTTGAAGTGGCGAGCGATACACCGCATCCGGCGCGGATTG
GCCTGAACTGCCAGCTGGCGCAGGTAGCAGAGCGGGTAAACTGGCTCGGATTAGGGCCGCAAGAAAACTA
TCCCGACCGCCTTACTGCCGCCTGTTTTGACCGCTGGGATCTGCCATTGTCAGACATGTATACCCCGTAC
GTCTTCCCGAGCGAAAACGGTCTGCGCTGCGGGACGCGCGAATTGAATTATGGCCCACACCAGTGGCGCG
GCGACTTCCAGTTCAACATCAGCCGCTACAGTCAACAGCAACTGATGGAAACCAGCCATCGCCATCTGCT
GCACGCGGAAGAAGGCACATGGCTGAATATCGACGGTTTCCATATGGGGATTGGTGGCGACGACTCCTGG
AGCCCGTCAGTATCGGCGGAATTACAGCTGAGCGCCGGTCGCTACCATTACCAGTTGGTCTGGTGTCAAA
AATAATAATAACCGGGCAGGCCATGTCTGCCCGTATTTCGCGTAAGGAAATCCATTATGTACTATTTAAA
AAACACAAACTTTTGGATGTTCGGTTTATTCTTTTTCTTTTACTTTTTTATCATGGGAGCCTACTTCCCG
TTTTTCCCGATTTGGCTACATGACATCAACCATATCAGCAAAAGTGATACGGGTATTATTTTTGCCGCTA
TTTCTCTGTTCTCGCTATTATTCCAACCGCTGTTTGGTCTGCTTTCTGACAAACTCGGCCTCGACTCTAG
GCGGCCGCGAGCATCTTACCGCCATTTATTCCCATATTTGTTCTGTTTTTCTTGATTTGGGTATACATTT
GAATGTCAATAAAACAAAATGGTGGGGCAATCATCTACATTTCATGGGATATGTGATTACTAGTTCAGGT
GTATTGCCACAAGACAAACATGTTAAGAAAATTTCCCGTTATTTGCACTCTGTTCCTGTTAATCAACCTC
TGGATTACAAAATTTGTGAAAGATTGACTGGTATTCTTAACTATGTTGCTCCTTTTACGCTATGTGGATA
CGCTGCTTTAATGCCTTTGTATCATGCTATTGCTTCCCGTATGGCTTTCATTTTCTCCTCCTTGTATAAA
TCCTGGTTGCTGTCTCTTTATGAGGAGTTGTGGCCCGTTGTCAGGCAACGTGGCGTGGTGTGCACTGTGT
TTGCTGACGCAACCCCCACTGGTTGGGGCATTGCCACCACCTGTCAGCTCCTTTCCGGGACTTTCGCTTT
CCCCCTCCCTATTGCCACGGCGGAACTCATCGCCGCCTGCCTTGCCCGCTGCTGGACAGGGGCTCGGCTG
TTGGGCACTGACAATTCCGTGGTGTTGTCGGGGAAGCTGACGTCCTTTCCATGGCTGCTCGCCTGTGTTG
CCACCTGGATTCTGCGCGGGACGTCCTTCTGCTACGTCCCTTCGGCCCTCAATCCAGCGGACCTTCCTTC
CCGCGGCCTGCTGCCGGCTCTGCGGCCTCTTCCGCGTCTTCGCCTTCGCCCTCAGACGAGTCGGATCTCC
CTTTGGGCCGCCTCCCCGCCTGTTTCGCCTCGGCGTCCGGTCCGTGTTGCTTGGTCTTCACCTGTGCAGA
CTTGCGAACCATGGATTCCACCGTGAACTTTGTCTCCTGGCATGCAAATCGTCAACTTGGCATGCCAAAT
CGATTAGAAAAACAAGGGGGGAACTGTGGGGTTTTTATGAGGGGTTTTATACAATTGGGCACTCAGATTC
TGCGGTCTGAGTCCCTTCTCTGCTGGGCTGAAAAGGCCTTTGTAATAAATATAATTCTCTACTCAGTCCC
TGTCTCTAGTTTGTCTGTTCGAGATCCTACAGAGCTCATGCCTTGGTTAATTAAGGAGATCCGGGCTGGC
GTAATAGCGAAGAGGCCCGCACCGATCGCCCTTCCCAACAGTTGCGCAGCCTGAATGGCGAATGG
[124 nt withheld, positions 7136-7259]
C
[56 nt withheld, positions 7261-7316]
AGCTTTACGGCACCTCGACCG
[64 nt withheld, positions 7338-7401]
CCTTTGACGTTGGAGTCCACGTTCTTT
[37 nt withheld, positions 7429-7465]
ACCCTATCTCGGTCTATTCTTTTGATTTATAAGGGATTTTGCCGATTTCGGCCTATTGGTTAAAAAATGA
GCTGATTTAACAAATATTTAACGCGAATTTTAACAAAATATTAACGTTTACAATTTCGCCTGATGCGGTA
TTTTCTCCTTACGCATCTGTGCGGTATTTCACACCGCATATGGTGCACTCTCAGTACAATCTGCTCTGAT
GCCGCATAGTTAAGCCAGCCCCGACACCCGCCAACACCCGCTGACGCGCCCTGACGGGCTTGTCTGCTCC
CGGCATCCGCTTACAGACAAGCTGTGACCGTCTCCGGGAGCTGCATGTGTCAGAGGTTTTCACCGTCATC
ACCGAAACGCGCGAGACGAAAGGGCCTCGTGATACGCCTATTTTTATAGGTTAATGTCATGATAATAATG
GTTTCTTAGACGTCAGGTGGCACTTTTCGGGGAAATGTGCGCGGAACCCCTATTTGTTTATTTTTCTAAA
TACATTCAAATATGTATCCGCTCATGAGACAATAACCCTGATAAATGCTTCAATAATATTGAAAAAGGAA
GAGTATGAGTATTCAACATTTCCGTGTCGCCCTTATTCCCTTTTTTGCGGCATTTTGCCTTCCTGTTTTT
GCTCACCCAGAAACGCTGGTGAAAGTAAAAGATGCTGAAGATCAGTTGGGTGCACGAGTGGGTTACATCG
AACTGGATCTCAACAGCGGTAAGATCCTTGAGAGTTTTCGCCCCGAAGAACGTTTTCCAATGATGAGCAC
TTTTAAAGTTCTGCTATGTGGCGCGGTATTATCCCGTATTGACGCCGGGCAAGAGCAACTCGGTCGCCGC
ATACACTATTCTCAGAATGACTTGGTTGAGTACTCACCAGTCACAGAAAAGCATCTTACGGATGGCATGA
CAGTAAGAGAATTATGCAGTGCTGCCATAACCATGAGTGATAACACTGCGGCCAACTTACTTCTGACAAC
GATCGGAGGACCGAAGGAGCTAACCGCTTTTTTGCACAACATGGGGGATCATGTAACTCGCCTTGATCGT
TGGGAACCGGAGCTGAATGAAGCCATACCAAACGACGAGCGTGACACCACGATGCCTGTAGCAATGGCAA
CAACGTTGCGCAAACTATTAACTGGCGAACTACTTACTCTAGCTTCCCGGCAACAATTAATAGACTGGAT
GGAGGCGGATAAAGTTGCAGGACCACTTCTGCGCTCGGCCCTTCCGGCTGGCTGGTTTATTGCTGATAAA
TCTGGAGCCGGTGAGCGTGGGTCTCGCGGTATCATTGCAGCACTGGGGCCAGATGGTAAGCCCTCCCGTA
TCGTAGTTATCTACACGACGGGGAGTCAGGCAACTATGGATGAACGAAATAGACAGATCGCTGAGATAGG
TGCCTCACTGATTAAGCATTGGTAACTGTCAGACCAAGTTTACTCATATATACTTTAGATTGATTTAAAA
CTTCATTTTTAATTTAAAAGGATCTAGGTGAAGATCCTTTTTGATAATCTCATGACCAAAATCCCTTAAC
GTGAGTTTTCGTTCCACTGAGCGTCAGACCCCGTAGAAAAGATCAAAGGATCTTCTTGAGATCCTTTTTT
TCTGCGCGTAATCTGCTGCTTGCAAACAAAAAAACCACCGCTACCAGCGGTGGTTTGTTTGCCGGATCAA
GAGCTACCAACTCTTTTTCCGAAGGTAACTGGCTTCAGCAGAGCGCAGATACCAAATACTGTCCTTCTAG
TGTAGCCGTAGTTAGGCCACCACTTCAAGAACTCTGTAGCACCGCCTACATACCTCGCTCTGCTAATCCT
GTTACCAGTGGCTGCTGCCAGTGGCGATAAGTCGTGTCTTACCGGGTTGGACTCAAGACGATAGTTACCG
GATAAGGCGCAGCGGTCGGGCTGAACGGGGGGTTCGTGCACACAGCCCAGCTTGGAGCGAACGACCTACA
CCGAACTGAGATACCTACAGCGTGAGCTATGAGAAAGCGCCACGCTTCCCGAAGGGAGAAAGGCGGACAG
GTATCCGGTAAGCGGCAGGGTCGGAACAGGAGAGCGCACGAGGGAGCTTCCAGGGGGAAACGCCTGGTAT
CTTTATAGTCCTGTCGGGTTTCGCCACCTCTGACTTGAGCGTCGATTTTTGTGATGCTCGTCAGGGGGGC
GGAGCCTATGGAAAAACGCCAGCAACGCGGCCTTTTTACGGTTCCTGGCCTTTTGCTGGCCTTTTGCTCA
CATGGCTCG
