>Addgene plasmid #44172 | pEIAV-SIN6.1 CZW | addgene partial sequence | sequence record 63078 | M13pUC-fwd 5'-CCCAGTCACGACGTTGTAAAACG-3'
CTTGCTGGTGTCCAGACCAATGCCTCCCAGACCGGCAACGAAAATCACGTTCTTGTTGGTCAAAGTAAAC
GACATGGTGACTTCTTTTTTGCTTTAGCAGGCTCTTTCGATCCCCGGGAATTGCGGCCGCCCGGGTCGAC
TCTAGAGTCCGGAGGCTGGATCGGTCCCGGTGTCTTCTATGGAGGTCAAAACAGCGTGGATGGCGTCTCC
AGGCGATCTGACGGTTCACTAAACGAGCTCTGCTTATATAGACCTCCCACCGTACACGCCTACCGCCCAT
TTGCGTCAATGGGGCGGAGTTGTTACGACATTTTGGAAAGTCCCGTTGATTTTGGTGCCAAAACAAACTC
CCATTGACGTCAATGGGGTGGAGACTTGGAAATCCCCGTGAGTCAAACCGCTATCCACGCCCATTGATGT
ACTGCCAAAACCGCATCACCATGGTAATAGCGATGACTAATACGTAGATGTACTGCCAAGTAGGAAAGTC
CCATAAGGTCATGTACTGGGCATAATGCCAGGCGGGCCATTTACCGTCATTGACGTCAATAGGGGGCGTA
CTTGGCATATGATACACTTGATGTACTGCCAAGTGGGCAGTTTACCGTAAATACTCCACCCATTGACGTC
AATGGAAAGTCCCTATTGGCGTTACTATGGGAACATACGTCATTATTGACGTCAATGGGCGGGGGTCGTT
GGGCGGTCAGCCAGGCGGGCCATTTACCGTAAGTTATGTAACGACCTGCAGCTTTTTTCCACCAGTCATT
TCTTCTTTTTTCTTCTTTAGATTCTTCTTTCAGGTTCATTTCTTGGTCTCTTGCTTCCTTCGATTCTGCC
ATGCTGTTCTTACTGTCATTATTATAACAATAAGGTTGAAACATTGTGTTCTCCTCACACTTAGATTTTT
CTGACTGTTGGGTAATAGGGGTTGAGATTCCCCCTGGG
