>Addgene plasmid #44172 | pEIAV-SIN6.1 CZW | addgene partial sequence | sequence record 63093 | WPRE-R 5'-CATAGCGTAAAAGGAGCAACA-3'
AATTTTGTAATCCAGAGGTTGATTAACAGGAACAGAGTGCAAATAACGGGAAATTTTCTTAACATGTTTG
TCTTGTGGCAATACACCTGAACTAGTAATCACATATCCCATGAAATGTAGATGATTGCCCCACCATTTTG
TTTTATTGACATTCAAATGTATACCCAAATCAAGAAAAACAGAACAAATATGGGAATAAATGGCGGTAAG
ATGCTCGCGGCCGCCTAGAGTCGAGGCCGAGTTTGTCAGAAAGCAGACCAAACAGCGGTTGGAATAATAG
CGAGAACAGAGAAATAGCGGCAAAAATAATACCCGTATCACTTTTGCTGATATGGTTGATGTCATGTAGC
CAAATCGGGAAAAACGGGAAGTAGGCTCCCATGATAAAAAAGTAAAAGAAAAAGAATAAACCGAACATCC
AAAAGTTTGTGTTTTTTAAATAGTACATAATGGATTTCCTTACGCGAAATACGGGCAGACATGGCCTGCC
CGGTTATTATTATTTTTGACACCAGACCAACTGGTAATGGTAGCGACCGGCGCTCAGCTGTAATTCCGCC
GATACTGACGGGCTCCAGGAGTCGTCGCCACCAATCCCCATATGGAAACCGTCGATATTCAGCCATGTGC
CTTCTTCCGCGTGCAGCAGATGGCGATGGCTGGTTTCCATCAGTTGCTGTTGACTGTAGCGGCTGATGTT
GAACTGGAAGTCGCCGCGCCACTGGTGTGGGCCATAATTCAATTCGCGCGTCCCGCAGCGCAGACCGTTT
TCGCTCGGGAAGACGTACGGGGTATACATGTCTGACAATGGCAGATCCCAGCGGTCAAAACAGGCGGCAG
TAAGGCGGTCGGGATAGTTTTCTTGCGGCCCTAATCCGAGCCAGTTTACCCGCTCTGCTACCTGCGCCAG
CTGGCAGTTCAGGCCAATCCGCGCCGGATGCGGTGTATCGCTCGCCACTTCAACATCAACGGTAATCGCC
ATTTGACC
